>Addgene plasmid #212127 | pETSUMO2_Vitiosangium-bGSDM | addgene full sequence | sequence record 419098 | Addgene NGS Result
AGACGAAAGGGCCTCGTGATACGCCTATTTTTATAGGTTAATGTCATGATAATAATGGTTTCTTAGACGT
CAGGTGGCACTTTTCGGGGAAATGTGCGCGGAACCCCTATTTGTTTATTTTTCTAAATACATTCAAATAT
GTATCCGCTCATGAGACAATAACCCTGATAAATGCTTCAATAATATTGAAAAAGGAAGAGTATGAGTATT
CAACATTTCCGTGTCGCCCTTATTCCCTTTTTTGCGGCATTTTGCCTTCCTGTTTTTGCTCACCCAGAAA
CGCTGGTGAAAGTAAAAGATGCTGAAGATCAGTTGGGTGCACGAGTGGGTTACATCGAACTGGATCTCAA
CAGCGGTAAGATCCTTGAGAGTTTTCGCCCCGAAGAACGTTTTCCAATGATGAGCACTTTTAAAGTTCTG
CTATGTGGCGCGGTATTATCCCGTGTTGACGCCGGGCAAGAGCAACTCGGTCGCCGCATACACTATTCTC
AGAATGACTTGGTTGAGTACTCACCAGTCACAGAAAAGCATCTTACGGATGGCATGACAGTAAGAGAATT
ATGCAGTGCTGCCATAACCATGAGTGATAACACTGCGGCCAACTTACTTCTGACAACGATCGGAGGACCG
AAGGAGCTAACCGCTTTTTTGCACAACATGGGGGATCATGTAACTCGCCTTGATCGTTGGGAACCGGAGC
TGAATGAAGCCATACCAAACGACGAGCGTGACACCACGATGCCTGCAGCAATGGCAACAACGTTGCGCAA
ACTATTAACTGGCGAACTACTTACTCTAGCTTCCCGGCAACAATTAATAGACTGGATGGAGGCGGATAAA
GTTGCAGGACCACTTCTGCGCTCGGCCCTTCCGGCTGGCTGGTTTATTGCTGATAAATCTGGAGCCGGTG
AGCGTGGGTCTCGCGGTATCATTGCAGCACTGGGGCCAGATGGTAAGCCCTCCCGTATCGTAGTTATCTA
CACGACGGGGAGTCAGGCAACTATGGATGAACGAAATAGACAGATCGCTGAGATAGGTGCCTCACTGATT
AAGCATTGGTAACTGTCAGACCAAGTTTACTCATATATACTTTAGATTGATTTAAAACTTCATTTTTAAT
TTAAAAGGATCTAGGTGAAGATCCTTTTTGATAATCTCATGACCAAAATCCCTTAACGTGAGTTTTCGTT
CCACTGAGCGTCAGACCCCGTAGAAAAGATCAAAGGATCTTCTTGAGATCCTTTTTTTCTGCGCGTAATC
TGCTGCTTGCAAACAAAAAAACCACCGCTACCAGCGGTGGTTTGTTTGCCGGATCAAGAGCTACCAACTC
TTTTTCCGAAGGTAACTGGCTTCAGCAGAGCGCAGATACCAAATACTGTCCTTCTAGTGTAGCCGTAGTT
AGGCCACCACTTCAAGAACTCTGTAGCACCGCCTACATACCTCGCTCTGCTAATCCTGTTACCAGTGGCT
GCTGCCAGTGGCGATAAGTCGTGTCTTACCGGGTTGGACTCAAGACGATAGTTACCGGATAAGGCGCAGC
GGTCGGGCTGAACGGGGGGTTCGTGCACACAGCCCAGCTTGGAGCGAACGACCTACACCGAACTGAGATA
CCTACAGCGTGAGCTATGAGAAAGCGCCACGCTTCCCGAAGGGAGAAAGGCGGACAGGTATCCGGTAAGC
GGCAGGGTCGGAACAGGAGAGCGCACGAGGGAGCTTCCAGGGGGAAACGCCTGGTATCTTTATAGTCCTG
TCGGGTTTCGCCACCTCTGACTTGAGCGTCGATTTTTGTGATGCTCGTCAGGGGGGCGGAGCCTATGGAA
AAACGCCAGCAACGCGGCCTTTTTACGGTTCCTGGCCTTTTGCTGGCCTTTTGCTCACATGTTCTTTCCT
GCGTTATCCCCTGATTCTGTGGATAACCGTATTACCGCCTTTGAGTGAGCTGATACCGCTCGCCGCAGCC
GAACGACCGAGCGCAGCGAGTCAGTGAGCGAGGAAGCGGAAGAGCGCCTGATGCGGTATTTTCTCCTTAC
GCATCTGTGCGGTATTTCACACCGCAATGGTGCACTCTCAGTACAATCTGCTCTGATGCCGCATAGTTAA
GCCAGTATACACTCCGCTATCGCTACGTGACTGGGTCATGGCTGCGCCCCGACACCCGCCAACACCCGCT
GACGCGCCCTGACGGGCTTGTCTGCTCCCGGCATCCGCTTACAGACAAGCTGTGACCGTCTCCGGGAGCT
GCATGTGTCAGAGGTTTTCACCGTCATCACCGAAACGCGCGAGGCAGCTGCGGTAAAGCTCATCAGCGTG
GTCGTGAAGCGATTCACAGATGTCTGCCTGTTCATCCGCGTCCAGCTCGTTGAGTTTCTCCAGAAGCGTT
AATGTCTGGCTTCTGATAAAGCGGGCCATGTTAAGGGCGGTTTTTTCCTGTTTGGTCACTGATGCCTCCG
TGTAAGGGGGATTTCTGTTCATGGGGGTAATGATACCGATGAAACGAGAGAGGATGCTCACGATACGGGT
TACTGATGATGAACATGCCCGGTTACTGGAACGTTGTGAGGGTAAACAACTGGCGGTATGGATGCGGCGG
GACCAGAGAAAAATCACTCAGGGTCAATGCCAGCGCTTCGTTAATACAGATGTAGGTGTTCCACAGGGTA
GCCAGCAGCATCCTGCGATGCAGATCCGGAACATAATGGTGCAGGGCGCTGACTTCCGCGTTTCCAGACT
TTACGAAACACGGAAACCGAAGACCATTCATGTTGTTGCTCAGGTCGCAGACGTTTTGCAGCAGCAGTCG
CTTCACGTTCGCTCGCGTATCGGTGATTCATTCTGCTAACCAGTAAGGCAACCCCGCCAGCCTAGCCGGG
TCCTCAACGACAGGAGCACGATCATGCGCACCCGTGGCCAGGACCCAACGCTGCCCGAGATGCGCCGCGT
GCGGCTGCTGGAGATGGCGGACGCGATGGATATGTTCTGCCAAGGGTTGGTTTGCGCATTCACAGTTCTC
CGCAAGAATTGATTGGCTCCAATTCTTGGAGTGGTGAATCCGTTAGCGAGGTGCCGCCGGCTTCCATTCA
GGTCGAGGTGGCCCGGCTCCATGCACCGCGACGCAACGCGGGGAGGCAGACAAGGTATAGGGCGGCGCCT
ACAATCCATGCCAACCCGTTCCATGTGCTCGCCGAGGCGGCATAAATCGCCGTGACGATCAGCGGTCCAA
TGATCGAAGTTAGGCTGGTAAGAGCCGCGAGCGATCCTTGAAGCTGTCCCTGATGGTCGTCATCTACCTG
CCTGGACAGCATGGCCTGCAACGCGGGCATCCCGATGCCGCCGGAAGCGAGAAGAATCATAATGGGGAAG
GCCATCCAGCCTCGCGTCGCGAACGCCAGCAAGACGTAGCCCAGCGCGTCGGCCGCCATGCCGGCGATAA
TGGCCTGCTTCTCGCCGAAACGTTTGGTGGCGGGACCAGTGACGAAGGCTTGAGCGAGGGCGTGCAAGAT
TCCGAATACCGCAAGCGACAGGCCGATCATCGTCGCGCTCCAGCGAAAGCGGTCCTCGCCGAAAATGACC
CAGAGCGCTGCCGGCACCTGTCCTACGAGTTGCATGATAAAGAAGACAGTCATAAGTGCGGCGACGATAG
TCATGCCCCGCGCCCACCGGAAGGAGCTGACTGGGTTGAAGGCTCTCAAGGGCATCGGTCGAGATCCCGG
TGCCTAATGAGTGAGCTAACTTACATTAATTGCGTTGCGCTCACTGCCCGCTTTCCAGTCGGGAAACTGT
CGTGCCAGCTGCATTAATGAATCGGCCAACGCGCGGGGAGAGGCGGTTTGCGTATTGGGCGCCAGGGTGG
TTTTTCTTTTCACCAGTGAGACGGGCAACAGCTGATTGCCCTTCACCGCCTGGCCCTGAGAGAGTTGCAG
CAAGCGGTCCACGCTGGTTTGCCCCAGCAGGCGAAAATCCTGTTTGATGGTGGTTAACGGCGGGATATAA
CATGAGCTGTCTTCGGTATCGTCGTATCCCACTACCGAGATATCCGCACCAACGCGCAGCCCGGACTCGG
TAATGGCGCGCATTGCGCCCAGCGCCATCTGATCGTTGGCAACCAGCATCGCAGTGGGAACGATGCCCTC
ATTCAGCATTTGCATGGTTTGTTGAAAACCGGACATGGCACTCCAGTCGCCTTCCCGTTCCGCTATCGGC
TGAATTTGATTGCGAGTGAGATATTTATGCCAGCCAGCCAGACGCAGACGCGCCGAGACAGAACTTAATG
GGCCCGCTAACAGCGCGATTTGCTGGTGACCCAATGCGACCAGATGCTCCACGCCCAGTCGCGTACCGTC
TTCATGGGAGAAAATAATACTGTTGATGGGTGTCTGGTCAGAGACATCAAGAAATAACGCCGGAACATTA
GTGCAGGCAGCTTCCACAGCAATGGCATCCTGGTCATCCAGCGGATAGTTAATGATCAGCCCACTGACGC
GTTGCGCGAGAAGATTGTGCACCGCCGCTTTACAGGCTTCGACGCCGCTTCGTTCTACCATCGACACCAC
CACGCTGGCACCCAGTTGATCGGCGCGAGATTTAATCGCCGCGACAATTTGCGACGGCGCGTGCAGGGCC
AGACTGGAGGTGGCAACGCCAATCAGCAACGACTGTTTGCCCGCCAGTTGTTGTGCCACGCGGTTGGGAA
TGTAATTCAGCTCCGCCATCGCCGCTTCCACTTTTTCCCGCGTTTTCGCAGAAACGTGGCTGGCCTGGTT
CACCACGCGGGAAACGGTCTGATAAGAGACACCGGCATACTCTGCGACATCGTATAACGTTACTGGTTTC
ACATTCACCACCCTGAATTGACTCTCTTCCGGGCGCTATCATGCCATACCGCGAAAGGTTTTGCGCCATT
CGATGGTGTCCGGGATCTCGACGCTCTCCCTTATGCGACTCCTGCATTAGGAAGCAGCCCAGTAGTAGGT
TGAGGCCGTTGAGCACCGCCGCCGCAAGGAATGGTGCATGCAAGGAGATGGCGCCCAACAGTCCCCCGGC
CACGGGGCCTGCCACCATACCCACGCCGAAACAAGCGCTCATGAGCCCGAAGTGGCGAGCCCGATCTTCC
CCATCGGTGATGTCGGCGATATAGGCGCCAGCAACCGCACCTGTGGCGCCGGTGATGCCGGCCACGATGC
GTCCGGCGTAGAGGATCGAGATCTCGATCCCGCGAAATTAATACGACTCACTATAGGGGAATTGTGAGCG
GATAACAATTCCCCTCTAGAGAGCTCTTTTGTTTAACTTTAAGAAGGAGATATACATATGGGTTCTTCTC
ACCATCACCATCACCATGGTTCAGGAGTCAAGACTGAGAACAACGATCATATTAATTTGAAGGTGGCGGG
GCAGGATGGTTCTGTGGTGCAGTTTAAGATTAAGAGGCATACACCACTTAGTAAACTAATGAAAGCCTAT
TGTGAACGACAGGGATTGTCAATGAGGCAGATCAGATTCCGATTTGACGGGCAACCAATCAATGAAACAG
ACACACCTGCACAGTTGGAAATGGAGGATGAAGATACAATTGATGTGTTTCAACAGCAGACGGGTGGATC
CGGTCTGTGTAGCGATCCGGCAATTACCTATCTGAAACGTCTGGGTTATAACGTTGTTCGTCTGCCTCGT
GAAGGTATTCAGCCGCTGCATCTGCTGGGTCAGCAGCGTGGCACCGTTGAATATCTGGGTAGCCTGGAAA
AACTGATTACCCAGCCTCCGAGCGAACCGCCTGCAATTACCCGTGATCAGGCAGCAGCAGGTATTAATGG
TCAGAAAACCGAAAATCTGAGCTTTAGCATTGGCATCAACATTCTGAAAAGCGTTCTGGCACAGTTTGGT
GCCGGTGCAGGTATTGAAGCACAGTATAATCAGGCACGTAAAGTGCGTTTTGAATTTAGCAATGTTCTGG
CCGATAGCGTTGAACCGCTGGCAGTTGGTCAGTTTCTGAAAATGGCCGAAGTTGATGCAGATAATCCGGT
TCTGAAACAGTATGTGTTAGGTAATGGTCGCCTGTATGTTATTACCCAGGTGATTAAAAGCAACGAATTT
ACCGTTGCAGCAGAAAAAAGCGGTGGTGGTAGCATTCAGCTGGATGTTCCGGAAATTCAGAAAGTTGTTG
GTGGTAAACTGAAAGTTGAAGCAAGCGTTAGCAGCCAGAGCACCGTTACCTATAAAGGTGAAAAACAGCT
GGTGTTTGGCTTCAAATGCTTTGAAATTGGTGTGAAAAACGGCGAAATTACCCTGTTTGCAAGCCAGCCT
GGTGCGATTGCAATGGCCCTGGATGCAGCCGGTGGTGTTATGCCGAGCGATAGCGCACTGCTGGATGAAG
GTGGTCTGCTGGATCTGGAAGGTTTTTGATAAGCGGCCGCTGCTAACAAAGCCCGAAAGGAAGCTGAGTT
GGCTGCTGCCACCGCTGAGCAATAACTAGCATAACCCCTTGGGGCCTCTAAACGGGTCTTGAGGGGTTTT
TTGCTGAAAGGAGGAACTATATCCGGATATCCCGCAAGAGGCCCGGCAGTACCGGCATAACCAAGCCTAT
GCCTACAGCATCCAGGGTGACGGTGCCGAGGATGACGATGAGTGCATTGTTAGATTTCATACACGGTGCC
TGACTGCGTTAGCAATTTAACTGTGATAAACTACCGCATTAAAGCTTATCGATGATAAGCTGTCAAACAT
GAGAATTCTTGA
Features (pLannotate 1.2.2; 20 found; start..end, strand, type, name):
     97..201     +  promoter       AmpR promoter: bla
    202..1062    +  CDS            AmpR: β-lactamase; bla; confers resistance to ampicillin, carbenicillin, and related antibiotics
   1233..1821    +  rep_origin     ori: high-copy-number ColE1/pMB1/pBR322/pUC origin of replication
   2007..2146    -  misc_feature   bom: basis of mobility region from pBR322
   2248..2439    -  CDS            rop: Rop protein, which maintains plasmids at low copy number; rop
   2456..2836    +  CDS            YPB1_ECOLX: Protein predicted: Swiss-Prot protein existence level 4. From Escherichia coli.
   3078..3702    -  CDS            TcR (fragment): tetracycline efflux protein; tet; confers resistance to tetracycline
   3717..3738    -  protein_bind   CAP binding site: CAP binding activates transcription in the presence of cAMP. E. coli catabolite activator protein
   3751..4832    -  CDS            lacI: lac repressor; lacI; The lac repressor binds to the lac operator to inhibit transcription in E. coli. This inhibition can be relieved by adding lactose or isopropyl-β-D-thiogalactopyranoside (IPTG).
   4833..4910    -  promoter       lacI promoter: lacI
   4918..5197    -  CDS            TcR (fragment): tetracycline efflux protein; tet; confers resistance to tetracycline
   5219..5237    +  promoter       T7 promoter: promoter for bacteriophage T7 RNA polymerase
   5238..5262    +  protein_bind   lac operator: The lac repressor binds to the lac operator to inhibit transcription in E. coli. This inhibition can be relieved by adding lactose or isopropyl-β-D-thiogalactopyranoside (IPTG). lac repressor encoded by lacI
   5278..5300    +  RBS            RBS: efficient ribosome binding site from bacteriophage T7 gene 10 (Olins and Rangwala, 1989)
   5320..5337    +  CDS            6xHis: 6xHis affinity tag
   5343..5594    +  CDS            SUMO2 (fragment): human small ubiquitin-related modifier 2
   6408..6458    +  CDS            SET1 (fragment): solubility-enhancement tag derived from T7 phage gene 10B
   6466..6513    +  terminator     T7 terminator: transcription terminator for bacteriophage T7 RNA polymerase
   6536..6640    -  CDS            TcR (fragment): tetracycline efflux protein; tet; confers resistance to tetracycline
   6688..6716    -  promoter       tet promoter: E. coli promoter for tetracycline efflux protein gene
