[The description below was written by a language model from this plasmid's Addgene catalogue record and pLannotate feature annotations shown in this document.]
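Description:
pETSUMO2_Vitiosangium-bGSDM is a bacterial expression plasmid built on a custom pET-type backbone (pETSUMO2) for recombinant production in E. coli of the bacterial gasdermin (bGSDM) from Vitiosangium sp. GDMCC 1.1324. It is about 6.7 kb in total and is selected with ampicillin through a β-lactamase gene driven by its own promoter. Replication relies on a ColE1/pBR322-family origin accompanied by the bom mobility region and the rop gene, which holds copy number down, consistent with the low-copy designation in the record. Several fragments of the tetracycline resistance gene and its promoter are also annotated. These appear to be non-functional remnants of the pBR322 ancestry rather than a usable marker.

The expression cassette uses a T7 promoter immediately followed by a lac operator, with a plasmid-borne lacI gene supplying repressor, so transcription depends on T7 RNA polymerase in the host and is inducible with IPTG. A T7 gene 10 ribosome binding site precedes an open reading frame encoding a 6xHis affinity tag and human SUMO2, fused in frame to the 804 bp gasdermin insert, which was introduced by Gibson assembly. The insert itself is not annotated in the feature table but corresponds to the gap between the SUMO2 fragment and the T7 terminator. A short hit to a T7 gene 10B-derived sequence just upstream of the terminator is probably backbone sequence rather than a fused tag. The native initiator methionine was removed, so that cleavage of the SUMO2 tag leaves a single serine scar at the N terminus. The construct is intended for overexpression of the bGSDM protein, and the His tag allows affinity purification.
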