Addgene plasmid #212127: pETSUMO2_Vitiosangium-bGSDM
Purpose: For expression of the bacterial gasdermin (bGSDM) encoded by a Vitiosangium species. Protein is expressed with an N-terminal SUMO2 tag.
Depositing lab: Philip Kranzusch. Depositing organization: Dana-Farber Cancer Institute. Publication: Bacterial gasdermins reveal an ancient mechanism of cell death. Johnson AG, Wein T, Mayer ML, Duncan-Lowey B, Yirmiya E, Oppenheimer-Shaanan Y, Amitai G, Sorek R, Kranzusch PJ. Science. 2022 Jan 14;375(6577):221-225. doi: 10.1126/science.abj8432. Epub 2022 Jan 13. PubMed 35025633.
Backbone
  Vector backbone: pETSUMO2
  Backbone manufacturer: custom
  Backbone size w/o insert (bp): 5932
  Total vector size (bp): 6736
  Vector type: Bacterial Expression
Growth in bacteria
  Bacterial resistance: Ampicillin, 100 μg/mL
  Growth temperature: 37°C
  Growth strain: DH5alpha
  Copy number: Low Copy
Gene/Insert
  Gene/Insert name: Vitiosangium bGSDM (alt name: Vitiosangium bacterial gasdermin)
  Species: Vitiosangium sp. GDMCC 1.1324
  Insert size (bp): 804
  Mutation: N-terminal methionine deleted and replaced by single serine scar after SUMO2 tag cleavage.
  GenBank ID: PZOX01000012.1
  Promoter: T7
  Tag / fusion protein: 6xHis-SUMO2 (N terminal on backbone)
  Cloning method: Gibson Cloning
  Sequencing primers: 5′ GACGGGCAACCAATCAATGAAACAG; 3′ TATGCTAGTTATTGCTCAGCGGTG
Terms and licenses: Academic/Nonprofit Terms; Industry Terms: Not Available to Industry
How to cite: pETSUMO2_Vitiosangium-bGSDM was a gift from Philip Kranzusch (Addgene plasmid # 212127 ; http://n2t.net/addgene:212127 ; RRID:Addgene_212127)
